>Addgene plasmid #75615 | TLK2 gRNA (BRDN0001146448) | addgene full sequence | sequence record 184226 | Addgene Assembled Sequence
CCCGGGTGCAAAGATGGATAAAGTTTTAAACAGAGAGGAATCTTTGCAGCTAATGGACCTTCTAGGTCTT
GAAAGGAGTGGGAATTGGCTCCGGTGCCCGTCAGTGGGCAGAGCGCACATCGCCCACAGTCCCCGAGAAG
TTGGGGGGAGGGGTCGGCAATTGATCCGGTGCCTAGAGAAGGTGGCGCGGGGTAAACTGGGAAAGTGATG
TCGTGTACTGGCTCCGCCTTTTTCCCGAGGGTGGGGGAGAACCGTATATAAGTGCAGTAGTCGCCGTGAA
CGTTCTTTTTCGCAACGGGTTTGCCGCCAGAACACAGGTAAGTGCCGTGTGTGGTTCCCGCGGGCCTGGC
CTCTTTACGGGTTATGGCCCTTGCGTGCCTTGAATTACTTCCACCTGGCTGCAGTACGTGATTCTTGATC
CCGAGCTTCGGGTTGGAAGTGGGTGGGAGAGTTCGAGGCCTTGCGCTTAAGGAGCCCCTTCGCCTCGTGC
TTGAGTTGAGGCCTGGCCTGGGCGCTGGGGCCGCCGCGTGCGAATCTGGTGGCACCTTCGCGCCTGTCTC
GCTGCTTTCGATAAGTCTCTAGCCATTTAAAATTTTTGATGACCTGCTGCGACGCTTTTTTTCTGGCAAG
ATAGTCTTGTAAATGCGGGCCAAGATCTGCACACTGGTATTTCGGTTTTTGGGGCCGCGGGCGGCGACGG
GGCCCGTGCGTCCCAGCGCACATGTTCGGCGAGGCGGGGCCTGCGAGCGCGGCCACCGAGAATCGGACGG
GGGTAGTCTCAAGCTGGCCGGCCTGCTCTGGTGCCTGGCCTCGCGCCGCCGTGTATCGCCCCGCCCTGGG
CGGCAAGGCTGGCCCGGTCGGCACCAGTTGCGTGAGCGGAAAGATGGCCGCTTCCCGGCCCTGCTGCAGG
GAGCTCAAAATGGAGGACGCGGCGCTCGGGAGAGCGGGCGGGTGAGTCACCCACACAAAGGAAAAGGGCC
TTTCCGTCCTCAGCCGTCGCTTCATGTGACTCCACGGAGTACCGGGCGCCGTCCAGGCACCTCGATTAGT
TCTCGAGCTTTTGGAGTACGTCGTCTTTAGGTTGGGGGGAGGGGTTTTATGCGATGGAGTTTCCCCACAC
TGAGTGGGTGGAGACTGAAGTTAGGCCAGCTTGGCACTTGATGTAATTCTCCTTGGAATTTGCCCTTTTT
GAGTTTGGATCTTGGTTCATTCTCAAGCCTCAGACAGTGGTTCAAAGTTTTTTTCTTCCATTTCAGGTGT
CGTGACGTACGGCCACCATGACCGAGTACAAGCCCACGGTGCGCCTCGCCACCCGCGACGACGTCCCCAG
GGCCGTACGCACCCTCGCCGCCGCGTTCGCCGACTACCCCGCCACGCGCCACACCGTCGATCCGGACCGC
CACATCGAGCGGGTCACCGAGCTGCAAGAACTCTTCCTCACGCGCGTCGGGCTCGACATCGGCAAGGTGT
GGGTCGCGGACGACGGCGCCGCCGTGGCGGTCTGGACCACGCCGGAGAGCGTCGAAGCGGGGGCGGTGTT
CGCCGAGATCGGCCCGCGCATGGCCGAGTTGAGCGGTTCCCGGCTGGCCGCGCAGCAACAGATGGAAGGC
CTCCTGGCGCCGCACCGGCCCAAGGAGCCCGCGTGGTTCCTGGCCACCGTCGGAGTCTCGCCCGACCACC
AGGGCAAGGGTCTGGGCAGCGCCGTCGTGCTCCCCGGAGTGGAGGCGGCCGAGCGCGCCGGGGTGCCCGC
CTTCCTGGAGACCTCCGCGCCCCGCAACCTCCCCTTCTACGAGCGGCTCGGCTTCACCGTCACCGCCGAC
GTCGAGGTGCCCGAAGGACCGCGCACCTGGTGCATGACCCGCAAGCCCGGTGCCTGAACGCGTTAAGTCG
ACAATCAACCTCTGGATTACAAAATTTGTGAAAGATTGACTGGTATTCTTAACTATGTTGCTCCTTTTAC
GCTATGTGGATACGCTGCTTTAATGCCTTTGTATCATGCTATTGCTTCCCGTATGGCTTTCATTTTCTCC
TCCTTGTATAAATCCTGGTTGCTGTCTCTTTATGAGGAGTTGTGGCCCGTTGTCAGGCAACGTGGCGTGG
TGTGCACTGTGTTTGCTGACGCAACCCCCACTGGTTGGGGCATTGCCACCACCTGTCAGCTCCTTTCCGG
GACTTTCGCTTTCCCCCTCCCTATTGCCACGGCGGAACTCATCGCCGCCTGCCTTGCCCGCTGCTGGACA
GGGGCTCGGCTGTTGGGCACTGACAATTCCGTGGTGTTGTCGGGGAAATCATCGTCCTTTCCTTGGCTGC
TCGCCTGTGTTGCCACCTGGATTCTGCGCGGGACGTCCTTCTGCTACGTCCCTTCGGCCCTCAATCCAGC
GGACCTTCCTTCCCGCGGCCTGCTGCCGGCTCTGCGGCCTCTTCCGCGTCTTCGCCTTCGCCCTCAGACG
AGTCGGATCTCCCTTTGGGCCGCCTCCCCGCGTCGACTTTAAGACCAATGACTTACAAGGCAGCTGTAGA
TCTTAGCCACTTTTTAAAAGAAAAGGGGGGACTGGAAGGGCTAATTCACTCCCAACGAAGACAAGATCTG
CTTTTTGCTTGTACTGGGTCTCTCTGGTTAGACCAGATCTGAGCCTGGGAGCTCTCTGGCTAACTAGGGA
ACCCACTGCTTAAGCCTCAATAAAGCTTGCCTTGAGTGCTTCAAGTAGTGTGTGCCCGTCTGTTGTGTGA
CTCTGGTAACTAGAGATCCCTCAGACCCTTTTAGTCAGTGTGGAAAATCTCTAGCAGTACGTATAGTAGT
TCATGTCATCTTATTATTCAGTATTTATAACTTGCAAAGAAATGAATATCAGAGAGTGAGAGGAACTTGT
TTATTGCAGCTTATAATGGTTACAAATAAAGCAATAGCATCACAAATTTCACAAATAAAGCATTTTTTTC
ACTGCATTCTAGTTGTGGTTTGTCCAAACTCATCAATGTATCTTATCATGTCTGGCTCTAGCTATCCCGC
CCCTAACTCCGCCCATCCCGCCCCTAACTCCGCCCAGTTCCGCCCATTCTCCGCCCCATGGCTGACTAAT
TTTTTTTATTTATGCAGAGGCCGAGGCCGCCTCGGCCTCTGAGCTATTCCAGAAGTAGTGAGGAGGCTTT
TTTGGAGGCCTAGGGACGTACCCAATTCGCCCTATAGTGAGTCGTATTACGCGCGCTCACTGGCCGTCGT
TTTACAACGTCGTGACTGGGAAAACCCTGGCGTTACCCAACTTAATCGCCTTGCAGCACATCCCCCTTTC
GCCAGCTGGCGTAATAGCGAAGAGGCCCGCACCGATCGCCCTTCCCAACAGTTGCGCAGCCTGAATGGCG
AATGGG
[124 nt withheld, positions 3367-3490]
C
[91 nt withheld, positions 3492-3582]
A
[49 nt withheld, positions 3584-3632]
CCTTTGACGTTGGAGTCCACGTTCTTT
[37 nt withheld, positions 3660-3696]
ACCCTATCTCGGTCTATTCTTTTGATTTATAAGGGATTTTGCCGATTTCGGCCTATTGGTTAAAAAATGA
GCTGATTTAACAAAAATTTAACGCGAATTTTAACAAAATATTAACGCTTACAATTTAGGTGGCACTTTTC
GGGGAAATGTGCGCGGAACCCCTATTTGTTTATTTTTCTAAATACATTCAAATATGTATCCGCTCATGAG
ACAATAACCCTGATAAATGCTTCAATAATATTGAAAAAGGAAGAGTATGAGTATTCAACATTTCCGTGTC
GCCCTTATTCCCTTTTTTGCGGCATTTTGCCTTCCTGTTTTTGCTCACCCAGAAACGCTGGTGAAAGTAA
AAGATGCTGAAGATCAGTTGGGTGCACGAGTGGGTTACATCGAACTGGATCTCAACAGCGGTAAGATCCT
TGAGAGTTTTCGCCCCGAAGAACGTTTTCCAATGATGAGCACTTTTAAAGTTCTGCTATGTGGCGCGGTA
TTATCCCGTATTGACGCCGGGCAAGAGCAACTCGGTCGCCGCATACACTATTCTCAGAATGACTTGGTTG
AGTACTCACCAGTCACAGAAAAGCATCTTACGGATGGCATGACAGTAAGAGAATTATGCAGTGCTGCCAT
AACCATGAGTGATAACACTGCGGCCAACTTACTTCTGACAACGATCGGAGGACCGAAGGAGCTAACCGCT
TTTTTGCACAACATGGGGGATCATGTAACTCGCCTTGATCGTTGGGAACCGGAGCTGAATGAAGCCATAC
CAAACGACGAGCGTGACACCACGATGCCTGTAGCAATGGCAACAACGTTGCGCAAACTATTAACTGGCGA
ACTACTTACTCTAGCTTCCCGGCAACAATTAATAGACTGGATGGAGGCGGATAAAGTTGCAGGACCACTT
CTGCGCTCGGCCCTTCCGGCTGGCTGGTTTATTGCTGATAAATCTGGAGCCGGTGAGCGTGGGTCTCGCG
GTATCATTGCAGCACTGGGGCCAGATGGTAAGCCCTCCCGTATCGTAGTTATCTACACGACGGGGAGTCA
GGCAACTATGGATGAACGAAATAGACAGATCGCTGAGATAGGTGCCTCACTGATTAAGCATTGGTAACTG
TCAGACCAAGTTTACTCATATATACTTTAGATTGATTTAAAACTTCATTTTTAATTTAAAAGGATCTAGG
TGAAGATCCTTTTTGATAATCTCATGACCAAAATCCCTTAACGTGAGTTTTCGTTCCACTGAGCGTCAGA
CCCCGTAGAAAAGATCAAAGGATCTTCTTGAGATCCTTTTTTTCTGCGCGTAATCTGCTGCTTGCAAACA
AAAAAACCACCGCTACCAGCGGTGGTTTGTTTGCCGGATCAAGAGCTACCAACTCTTTTTCCGAAGGTAA
CTGGCTTCAGCAGAGCGCAGATACCAAATACTGTTCTTCTAGTGTAGCCGTAGTTAGGCCACCACTTCAA
GAACTCTGTAGCACCGCCTACATACCTCGCTCTGCTAATCCTGTTACCAGTGGCTGCTGCCAGTGGCGAT
AAGTCGTGTCTTACCGGGTTGGACTCAAGACGATAGTTACCGGATAAGGCGCAGCGGTCGGGCTGAACGG
GGGGTTCGTGCACACAGCCCAGCTTGGAGCGAACGACCTACACCGAACTGAGATACCTACAGCGTGAGCT
ATGAGAAAGCGCCACGCTTCCCGAAGGGAGAAAGGCGGACAGGTATCCGGTAAGCGGCAGGGTCGGAACA
GGAGAGCGCACGAGGGAGCTTCCAGGGGGAAACGCCTGGTATCTTTATAGTCCTGTCGGGTTTCGCCACC
TCTGACTTGAGCGTCGATTTTTGTGATGCTCGTCAGGGGGGCGGAGCCTATGGAAAAACGCCAGCAACGC
GGCCTTTTTACGGTTCCTGGCCTTTTGCTGGCCTTTTGCTCACATGTTCTTTCCTGCGTTATCCCCTGAT
TCTGTGGATAACCGTATTACCGCCTTTGAGTGAGCTGATACCGCTCGCCGCAGCCGAACGACCGAGCGCA
GCGAGTCAGTGAGCGAGGAAGCGGAAGAGCGCCCAATACGCAAACCGCCTCTCCCCGCGCGTTGGCCGAT
TCATTAATGCAGCTGGCACGACAGGTTTCCCGACTGGAAAGCGGGCAGTGAGCGCAACGCAATTAATGTG
AGTTAGCTCACTCATTAGGCACCCCAGGCTTTACACTTTATGCTTCCGGCTCGTATGTTGTGTGGAATTG
TGAGCGGATAACAATTTCACACAGGAAACAGCTATGACCATGATTACGCCAAGCGCGCAATTAACCCTCA
CTAAAGGGAACAAAAGCTGGAGCTGCAAGCTTAATGTAGTCTTATGCAATACTCTTGTAGTCTTGCAACA
TGGTAACGATGAGTTAGCAACATGCCTTACAAGGAGAGAAAAAGCACCGTGCATGCCGATTGGTGGAAGT
AAGGTGGTACGATCGTGCCTTATTAGGAAGGCAACAGACGGGTCTGACATGGATTGGACGAACCACTGAA
TTGCCGCATTGCAGAGATATTGTATTTAAGTGCCTAGCTCGATACATAAACGGGTCTCTCTGGTTAGACC
AGATCTGAGCCTGGGAGCTCTCTGGCTAACTAGGGAACCCACTGCTTAAGCCTCAATAAAGCTTGCCTTG
AGTGCTTCAAGTAGTGTGTGCCCGTCTGTTGTGTGACTCTGGTAACTAGAGATCCCTCAGACCCTTTTAG
TCAGTGTGGAAAATCTCTAGCAGTGGCGCCCGAACAGGGACTTGAAAGCGAAAGGGAAACCAGAGGAGCT
CTCTCGACGCAGGACTCGGCTTGCTGAAGCGCGCACGGCAAGAGGCGAGGGGCGGCGACTGGTGAGTACG
CCAAAAATTTTGACTAGCGGAGGCTAGAAGGAGAGAGATGGGTGCGAGAGCGTCAGTATTAAGCGGGGGA
GAATTAGATCGCGATGGGAAAAAATTCGGTTAAGGCCAGGGGGAAAGAAAAAATATAAATTAAAACATAT
AGTATGGGCAAGCAGGGAGCTAGAACGATTCGCAGTTAATCCTGGCCTGTTAGAAACATCAGAAGGCTGT
AGACAAATACTGGGACAGCTACAACCATCCCTTCAGACAGGATCAGAAGAACTTAGATCATTATATAATA
CAGTAGCAACCCTCTATTGTGTGCATCAAAGGATAGAGATAAAAGACACCAAGGAAGCTTTAGACAAGAT
AGAGGAAGAGCAAAACAAAAGTAAGACCACCGCACAGCAAGCGGCCGCTGATCTTCAGACCTGGAGGAGG
AGATATGAGGGACAATTGGAGAAGTGAATTATATAAATATAAAGTAGTAAAAATTGAACCATTAGGAGTA
GCACCCACCAAGGCAAAGAGAAGAGTGGTGCAGAGAGAAAAAAGAGCAGTGGGAATAGGAGCTTTGTTCC
TTGGGTTCTTGGGAGCAGCAGGAAGCACTATGGGCGCAGCGTCAATGACGCTGACGGTACAGGCCAGACA
ATTATTGTCTGGTATAGTGCAGCAGCAGAACAATTTGCTGAGGGCTATTGAGGCGCAACAGCATCTGTTG
CAACTCACAGTCTGGGGCATCAAGCAGCTCCAGGCAAGAATCCTGGCTGTGGAAAGATACCTAAAGGATC
AACAGCTCCTGGGGATTTGGGGTTGCTCTGGAAAACTCATTTGCACCACTGCTGTGCCTTGGAATGCTAG
TTGGAGTAATAAATCTCTGGAACAGATTTGGAATCACACGACCTGGATGGAGTGGGACAGAGAAATTAAC
AATTACACAAGCTTAATACACTCCTTAATTGAAGAATCGCAAAACCAGCAAGAAAAGAATGAACAAGAAT
TATTGGAATTAGATAAATGGGCAAGTTTGTGGAATTGGTTTAACATAACAAATTGGCTGTGGTATATAAA
ATTATTCATAATGATAGTAGGAGGCTTGGTAGGTTTAAGAATAGTTTTTGCTGTACTTTCTATAGTGAAT
AGAGTTAGGCAGGGATATTCACCATTATCGTTTCAGACCCACCTCCCAACCCCGAGGGGACCCAGAGAGG
GCCTATTTCCCATGATTCCTTCATATTTGCATATACGATACAAGGCTGTTAGAGAGATAATTAGAATTAA
TTTGACTGTAAACACAAAGATATTAGTACAAAATACGTGACGTAGAAAGTAATAATTTCTTGGGTAGTTT
GCAGTTTTAAAATTATGTTTTAAAATGGACTATCATATGCTTACCGTAACTTGAAAGTATTTCGATTTCT
TGGCTTTATATATCTTGTGGAAAGGACGAAACACCGGAACCATATGAAACTAGCCAGTTTTAGAGCTAGA
AATAGCAAGTTAAAATAAGGCTAGTCCGTTATCAACTTGAAAAAGTGGCACCGAGTCGGTGCTTTTTTAA
GCTTGGCGTAACTAGATCTTGAGACAAATGGCAGTATTCATCCACAATTTTAAAAGAAAAGGGGGGATTG
GGGGGTACAGTGCAGGGGAAAGAATAGTAGACATAATAGCAACAGACATACAAACTAAAGAATTACAAAA
ACAAATTACAAAAATTCAAAATTTTCGGGTTTATTACAGGGACAGCAGAGATCCACTTTGGCGCCGGCTC
GAGGGGG
Features (pLannotate 1.2.2; 29 found; start..end, strand, type, name):
     14..80      +  CDS            small t antigen (fragment): SV40 (simian virus 40) small t antigen
    106..317     +  promoter       EF-1α core promoter: core promoter for human elongation factor EF-1α
    318..1256    +  intron         EF-1α intron A: intron upstream of the start codon of human EF-1α
   1278..1877    +  CDS            PuroR (fragment): puromycin N-acetyltransferase; pac from Streptomyces; confers resistance to puromycin
   1893..2481    +  misc_feature   WPRE: woodchuck hepatitis virus posttranscriptional regulatory element
   2532..2551    +  misc_feature   cPPT/CTS (fragment): central polypurine tract and central termination sequence of HIV-1
   2553..2786    +  LTR            3' LTR (ΔU3): self-inactivating 3' long terminal repeat (LTR) from HIV-1
   2864..2985    +  polyA_signal   SV40 poly(A) signal: SV40 polyadenylation signal
   3025..3160    +  rep_origin     SV40 ori: SV40 origin of replication
   3181..3199    -  promoter       T7 promoter: promoter for bacteriophage T7 RNA polymerase
   3207..3362    +  CDS            lacZα (fragment): LacZα fragment of β-galactosidase; lacZ fragment
   3367..3795    +  rep_origin     f1 ori (sequence partly withheld): f1 bacteriophage origin of replication; arrow indicates direction of (+) strand synthesis
   3848..3952    +  promoter       AmpR promoter: bla
   3953..4813    +  CDS            AmpR: β-lactamase; bla; confers resistance to ampicillin, carbenicillin, and related antibiotics
   4984..5572    +  rep_origin     ori: high-copy-number ColE1/pMB1/pBR322/pUC origin of replication
   5755..5847    +  CDS            lacI (fragment): lac repressor; lacI; The lac repressor binds to the lac operator to inhibit transcription in E. coli. This inhibition can be relieved by adding lactose or isopropyl-β-D-thiogalactopyranoside (IPTG).
   5860..5881    +  protein_bind   CAP binding site: CAP binding activates transcription in the presence of cAMP. E. coli catabolite activator protein
   5896..5926    +  promoter       lac promoter: promoter for the E. coli lac operon
   5934..5950    +  protein_bind   lac operator: The lac repressor binds to the lac operator to inhibit transcription in E. coli. This inhibition can be relieved by adding lactose or isopropyl-β-D-thiogalactopyranoside (IPTG). lac repressor encoded by lacI
   5995..6013    +  promoter       T3 promoter: promoter for bacteriophage T3 RNA polymerase
   6041..6267    +  promoter       RSV promoter: Rous sarcoma virus enhancer/promoter
   6268..6448    +  LTR            5' LTR (truncated): truncated 5' long terminal repeat (LTR) from HIV-1
   6495..6620    +  misc_feature   HIV-1 Ψ: packaging signal of human immunodeficiency virus type 1
   6604..6967    +  CDS            HIV-1 gag (fragment): gag protein from human immunodeficiency virus 1; gag
   7113..7346    +  misc_feature   RRE: The Rev response element (RRE) of HIV-1 allows for Rev-dependent mRNA export from the nucleus to the cytoplasm.
   7723..7749    +  CDS            Rev (fragment): human immunodeficiency virus 1 (HIV-1) Rev protein; rev; enhances nuclear export of unspliced and incompletely spliced viral mRNAs
   7753..7993    +  promoter       U6 promoter: RNA polymerase III promoter for human U6 snRNA
   8023..8098    +  misc_RNA       gRNA scaffold: guide RNA scaffold for the Streptococcus pyogenes CRISPR/Cas9 system
   8154..8271    +  misc_feature   cPPT/CTS: central polypurine tract and central termination sequence of HIV-1
