[The description below was written by a language model from this plasmid's Addgene catalogue record and pLannotate feature annotations shown in this document.]
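Description:
TLK2 gRNA (BRDN0001146448) is a third-generation lentiviral guide RNA plasmid built on the lentiGuide-Puro backbone, designed to direct Streptococcus pyogenes Cas9 to the human TLK2 gene (tousled-like kinase 2). In bacteria it is maintained at high copy through a ColE1/pUC-type origin and selected with ampicillin via the β-lactamase gene. An f1 origin and remnants of a lac/T7/T3 cloning region are also annotated in the backbone, along with an SV40 origin and poly(A) signal downstream of the viral cassette.

The lentiviral genome is transcribed from an RSV promoter fused to a truncated HIV-1 5' LTR, which makes packaging Tat-independent. It carries the Ψ packaging signal with a gag fragment, the Rev response element, a cPPT/CTS element and a self-inactivating ΔU3 3' LTR. Within this frame sit two expression units. A human U6 RNA polymerase III promoter drives the TLK2-specific 20-nt spacer joined to the SpCas9 gRNA scaffold. An EF-1α promoter with its intron A drives puromycin N-acetyltransferase for selection of transduced mammalian cells, followed by a WPRE to enhance transcript expression.

The plasmid does not encode Cas9, so it must be paired with a separate Cas9 vector or used in cells that already express the nuclease. According to the depositor, the guide was designed against several TLK2 reference transcripts and belongs to a human kinome gRNA collection produced in work on optimized sgRNA design. Its typical use is Cas9-mediated disruption of TLK2 in human cells, following lentiviral delivery and puromycin selection.
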