Addgene plasmid #75615: TLK2 gRNA (BRDN0001146448)
Purpose: 3rd generation lentiviral gRNA plasmid targeting human TLK2
Depositing lab: John Doench & David Root. Depositing organization: Broad Institute. Publication: Optimized sgRNA design to maximize activity and minimize off-target effects of CRISPR-Cas9. Doench JG, Fusi N, Sullender M, Hegde M, Vaimberg EW, Donovan KF, Smith I, Tothova Z, Wilen C, Orchard R, Virgin HW, Listgarten J, Root DE. Nat Biotechnol. 2016 Jan 18. doi: 10.1038/nbt.3437. PubMed 26780180.
Backbone
  Vector backbone: lentiGuide-Puro
  Backbone manufacturer: Zhang Lab (Addgene plasmid # 52963)
  Vector type: Mammalian Expression, Lentiviral, CRISPR
  Selectable markers: Puromycin
Growth in bacteria
  Bacterial resistance: Ampicillin, 100 μg/mL
  Growth temperature: 37°C
  Growth strain: DH5alpha
  Copy number: High Copy
Gene/Insert
  Gene/Insert name: TLK2 (alt names: TLK2; NM_001284333.1)
  gRNA/shRNA sequence: GAACCATATGAAACTAGCCA
  Species: H. sapiens (human)
  Entrez Gene: TLK2 (a.k.a. HsHPK, MRD57, PKU-ALPHA)
  Promoter: hU6
  Cloning method: Unknown
  Sequencing primers: 5′ U6-F; 3′ pS2-R
Terms and licenses: Academic/Nonprofit Terms; Industry Terms: Not Available to Industry
Depositor comments: The gRNA was designed to target the following Genbank reference sequence(s): NM_001284333.1,NM_001284363.1,NM_006852.3. Note that this plasmid does NOT contain Cas9. It should be used in conjunction with lentiCas9-Blast (Addgene #52962) or otherwise with cell lines already expressing Cas9. Browse the full kinome gRNA library at http://www.addgene.org/pooled-library/broadgpp-human-kinome/ or visit http://www.broadinstitute.org/rnai/public/ for detailed protocols and information.
How to cite: TLK2 gRNA (BRDN0001146448) was a gift from John Doench & David Root (Addgene plasmid # 75615 ; http://n2t.net/addgene:75615 ; RRID:Addgene_75615)
