>Addgene plasmid #75615 | TLK2 gRNA (BRDN0001146448) | depositor partial sequence | sequence record 143075 | Target Sequence
GAACCATATGAAACTAGCCA
