>Addgene plasmid #75615 | TLK2 gRNA (BRDN0001146448) | addgene partial sequence | sequence record 184225 | hU6-F
TAGAAAGTAATAATTTCTTGGGTAGTTTGCAGTTTTAAAATTATGTTTTAAAATGGACTATCATATGCTT
ACCGTAACTTGAAAGTATTTCGATTTCTTGGCTTTATATATCTTGTGGAAAGGACGAAACACCGGAACCA
TATGAAACTAGCCAGTTTTAGAGCTAGAAATAGCAAGTTAAAATAAGGCTAGTCCGTTATCAACTTGAAA
AAGTGGCACCGAGTCGGTGCTTTTTTAAGCTTGGCGTAACTAGATCTTGAGACAAATGGCAGTATTCATC
CACAATTTTAAAAGAAAAGGGGGGATTGGGGGGTACAGTGCAGGGGAAAGAATAGTAGACATAATAGCAA
CAGACATACAAACTAAAGAATTACAAAAACAAATTACAAAAATTCAAAATTTTCGGGTTTATTACAGGGA
CAGCAGAGATCCACTTTGGCGCCGGCTCGAGGGGGCCCGGGTGCAAAGATGGATAAAGTTTTAAACAGAG
AGGAATCTTTGCAGCTAATGGACCTTCTAGGTCTTGAAAGGAGTGGGAATTGGCTCCGGTGCCCGTCAGT
GGGCAGAGCG
